Addgene plasmid #186930: px459-H3.1 (Hist1h3g) sgRNA
Purpose: Hist1h3g sgRNA used for genomic targeting at Hist1h3g C-terminal
Depositing lab: Zhiguo Zhang. Depositing organization: Columbia University. Publication: Stable inheritance of H3.3-containing nucleosomes during mitotic cell divisions. Xu X, Duan S, Hua X, Li Z, He R, Zhaang Z. Nat Commun. 2022 May 6;13(1):2514. doi: 10.1038/s41467-022-30298-4. PubMed 35523900.
Backbone
  Vector backbone: px459
  Backbone size w/o insert (bp): 9174
  Total vector size (bp): 9194
  Vector type: Mammalian Expression, Mouse Targeting, CRISPR
  Selectable markers: Puromycin
Growth in bacteria
  Bacterial resistance: Ampicillin, 100 μg/mL
  Growth temperature: 37°C
  Growth strain: DH5alpha
  Copy number: Unknown
Gene/Insert
  Gene/Insert name: Hist1h3g sgRNA
  gRNA/shRNA sequence: TCCGCGGGGAGAGGGCTTAA
  Species: M. musculus (mouse)
  Entrez Gene: H3c8 (a.k.a. H3.1-221, H3c1, H3c10, H3c11, Hist1h3g, M32460)
  Promoter: U6
  Cloning method: Restriction Enzyme; 5′ cloning site BbsI (not destroyed); 3′ cloning site BbsI (not destroyed)
  Sequencing primers: 5′ TTTATGGCGAGGCGGCGG
Terms and licenses: Academic/Nonprofit Terms; Industry Terms: Not Available to Industry
How to cite: px459-H3.1 (Hist1h3g) sgRNA was a gift from Zhiguo Zhang (Addgene plasmid # 186930 ; http://n2t.net/addgene:186930 ; RRID:Addgene_186930)
