[The description below was written by a language model from this plasmid's Addgene catalogue record and pLannotate feature annotations shown in this document.]
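Description:
px459-H3.1 (Hist1h3g) sgRNA is an all-in-one mammalian CRISPR/Cas9 expression plasmid built on the px459 backbone and carrying a single guide RNA directed against mouse Hist1h3g (H3c8), a gene encoding histone H3.1. The 20-nt guide was inserted by restriction cloning at the BbsI sites. It sits between a human U6 RNA polymerase III promoter and the Streptococcus pyogenes gRNA scaffold, so the complete sgRNA is transcribed in transfected cells. The annotation also detects a second, partial scaffold fragment just downstream of the full one.

A separate Pol II cassette uses a CMV enhancer, chicken β-actin promoter and hybrid intron to drive S. pyogenes Cas9. The annotation tool splits Cas9 into contiguous N- and C-terminal portions that together form one open reading frame. Cas9 is followed by a nucleoplasmin nuclear localization signal, a puromycin N-acetyltransferase coding region and a bGH polyadenylation signal. Puromycin resistance therefore allows transient enrichment of transfected mammalian cells. The linker between Cas9 and PuroR is not annotated in the feature table.

A single AAV2 ITR remnant lies downstream of the cassette, and it does not make the plasmid a packaging-competent AAV vector. In bacteria the plasmid is maintained through a high-copy ColE1/pUC-type origin with ampicillin selection, and an f1 origin is also present.

According to the record, the guide is used for genomic targeting at the C-terminal end of Hist1h3g. Any donor template for modifying that locus is not part of this plasmid. The sequenced record (9,177 nt) is slightly shorter than the stated total size of 9,194 bp.
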