Features (pLannotate 1.2.2; 19 found; start..end, strand, type, name):
      1..241     +  promoter       U6 promoter: RNA polymerase III promoter for human U6 snRNA
    271..346     +  misc_RNA       gRNA scaffold: guide RNA scaffold for the Streptococcus pyogenes CRISPR/Cas9 system
    353..396     +  misc_RNA       gRNA scaffold (fragment): guide RNA scaffold for the Streptococcus pyogenes CRISPR/Cas9 system
    443..728     +  enhancer       CMV enhancer: human cytomegalovirus immediate early enhancer; contains an 18-bp deletion relative to the standard CMV enhancer
    730..1007    +  promoter       chicken β-actin promoter: No description available
   1008..1235    +  intron         hybrid intron: hybrid between chicken β-actin (CBA) and minute virus of mice (MMV) introns (Gray et al., 2011)
   1373..2974    +  CDS            Cas9(N): N-terminal portion of Streptococcus pyogenes Cas9 (Zetsche et al., 2015)
   2975..5473    +  CDS            Cas9(C): C-terminal portion of Streptococcus pyogenes Cas9 (Zetsche et al., 2015)
   5474..5521    +  CDS            nucleoplasmin NLS: bipartite nuclear localization signal from nucleoplasmin
   5591..6190    +  CDS            PuroR (fragment): puromycin N-acetyltransferase; pac from Streptomyces; confers resistance to puromycin
   6224..6335    +  polyA_signal   bGH poly(A) signal: bovine growth hormone polyadenylation signal
   6440..6580    +  repeat_region  AAV2 ITR: inverted terminal repeat of adeno-associated virus serotype 2 inverted
   6585..6636    -  misc_feature   bom (fragment): basis of mobility region from pBR322
   6655..7110    +  rep_origin     f1 ori (sequence partly withheld): f1 bacteriophage origin of replication; arrow indicates direction of (+) strand synthesis
   7111..7160    -  misc_feature   bom (fragment): basis of mobility region from pBR322
   7262..7297    -  CDS            rop (fragment): Rop protein, which maintains plasmids at low copy number; rop
   7392..7496    +  promoter       AmpR promoter: bla
   7497..8357    +  CDS            AmpR: β-lactamase; bla; confers resistance to ampicillin, carbenicillin, and related antibiotics
   8528..9116    +  rep_origin     ori: high-copy-number ColE1/pMB1/pBR322/pUC origin of replication
>Addgene plasmid #186930 | px459-H3.1 (Hist1h3g) sgRNA | addgene full sequence | sequence record 368914 | Addgene NGS Result
GAGGGCCTATTTCCCATGATTCCTTCATATTTGCATATACGATACAAGGCTGTTAGAGAGATAATTGGAA
TTAATTTGACTGTAAACACAAAGATATTAGTACAAAATACGTGACGTAGAAAGTAATAATTTCTTGGGTA
GTTTGCAGTTTTAAAATTATGTTTTAAAATGGACTATCATATGCTTACCGTAACTTGAAAGTATTTCGAT
TTCTTGGCTTTATATATCTTGTGGAAAGGACGAAACACCGTCCGCGGGGAGAGGGCTTAAGTTTTAGAGC
TAGAAATAGCAAGTTAAAATAAGGCTAGTCCGTTATCAACTTGAAAAAGTGGCACCGAGTCGGTGCTTTT
TTGTTTTAGAGCTAGAAATAGCAAGTTAAAATAAGGCTAGTCCGTTTTTAGCGCGTGCGCCAATTCTGCA
GACAAATGGCTCTAGAGGTACCCGTTACATAACTTACGGTAAATGGCCCGCCTGGCTGACCGCCCAACGA
CCCCCGCCCATTGACGTCAATAGTAACGCCAATAGGGACTTTCCATTGACGTCAATGGGTGGAGTATTTA
CGGTAAACTGCCCACTTGGCAGTACATCAAGTGTATCATATGCCAAGTACGCCCCCTATTGACGTCAATG
ACGGTAAATGGCCCGCCTGGCATTGTGCCCAGTACATGACCTTATGGGACTTTCCTACTTGGCAGTACAT
CTACGTATTAGTCATCGCTATTACCATGGTCGAGGTGAGCCCCACGTTCTGCTTCACTCTCCCCATCTCC
CCCCCCTCCCCACCCCCAATTTTGTATTTATTTATTTTTTAATTATTTTGTGCAGCGATGGGGGCGGGGG
GGGGGGGGGGGCGCGCGCCRGGSGGGGGGGGGGGGGGGGGGGGGGGGGGSGGGGSGRGGCGGAGAGGTGC
GGCGGCAGCCAATCAGAGCGGCGCGCTCCGAAAGTTTCCTTTTATGGCGAGGCGGCGGCGGCGGCGGCCC
TATAAAAAGCGAAGCGCGCGGCGGGCGGGAGTCGCTGCGCGCTGCCTTCGCCCCGTGCCCCGCTCCGCCG
CCGCCTCGCGCCGCCCGCCCCGGCTCTGACTGACCGCGTTACTCCCACAGGTGAGCGGGCGGGACGGCCC
TTCTCCTCCGGGCTGTAATTAGCTGAGCAAGAGGTAAGGGTTTAAGGGATGGTTGGTTGGTGGGGTATTA
ATGTTTAATTACCTGGAGCACCTGCCTGAAATCACTTTTTTTCAGGTTGGACCGGTGCCACCATGGACTA
TAAGGACCACGACGGAGACTACAAGGATCATGATATTGATTACAAAGACGATGACGATAAGATGGCCCCA
AAGAAGAAGCGGAAGGTCGGTATCCACGGAGTCCCAGCAGCCGACAAGAAGTACAGCATCGGCCTGGACA
TCGGCACCAACTCTGTGGGCTGGGCCGTGATCACCGACGAGTACAAGGTGCCCAGCAAGAAATTCAAGGT
GCTGGGCAACACCGACCGGCACAGCATCAAGAAGAACCTGATCGGAGCCCTGCTGTTCGACAGCGGCGAA
ACAGCCGAGGCCACCCGGCTGAAGAGAACCGCCAGAAGAAGATACACCAGACGGAAGAACCGGATCTGCT
ATCTGCAAGAGATCTTCAGCAACGAGATGGCCAAGGTGGACGACAGCTTCTTCCACAGACTGGAAGAGTC
CTTCCTGGTGGAAGAGGATAAGAAGCACGAGCGGCACCCCATCTTCGGCAACATCGTGGACGAGGTGGCC
TACCACGAGAAGTACCCCACCATCTACCACCTGAGAAAGAAACTGGTGGACAGCACCGACAAGGCCGACC
TGCGGCTGATCTATCTGGCCCTGGCCCACATGATCAAGTTCCGGGGCCACTTCCTGATCGAGGGCGACCT
GAACCCCGACAACAGCGACGTGGACAAGCTGTTCATCCAGCTGGTGCAGACCTACAACCAGCTGTTCGAG
GAAAACCCCATCAACGCCAGCGGCGTGGACGCCAAGGCCATCCTGTCTGCCAGACTGAGCAAGAGCAGAC
GGCTGGAAAATCTGATCGCCCAGCTGCCCGGCGAGAAGAAGAATGGCCTGTTCGGAAACCTGATTGCCCT
GAGCCTGGGCCTGACCCCCAACTTCAAGAGCAACTTCGACCTGGCCGAGGATGCCAAACTGCAGCTGAGC
AAGGACACCTACGACGACGACCTGGACAACCTGCTGGCCCAGATCGGCGACCAGTACGCCGACCTGTTTC
TGGCCGCCAAGAACCTGTCCGACGCCATCCTGCTGAGCGACATCCTGAGAGTGAACACCGAGATCACCAA
GGCCCCCCTGAGCGCCTCTATGATCAAGAGATACGACGAGCACCACCAGGACCTGACCCTGCTGAAAGCT
CTCGTGCGGCAGCAGCTGCCTGAGAAGTACAAAGAGATTTTCTTCGACCAGAGCAAGAACGGCTACGCCG
GCTACATTGACGGCGGAGCCAGCCAGGAAGAGTTCTACAAGTTCATCAAGCCCATCCTGGAAAAGATGGA
CGGCACCGAGGAACTGCTCGTGAAGCTGAACAGAGAGGACCTGCTGCGGAAGCAGCGGACCTTCGACAAC
GGCAGCATCCCCCACCAGATCCACCTGGGAGAGCTGCACGCCATTCTGCGGCGGCAGGAAGATTTTTACC
CATTCCTGAAGGACAACCGGGAAAAGATCGAGAAGATCCTGACCTTCCGCATCCCCTACTACGTGGGCCC
TCTGGCCAGGGGAAACAGCAGATTCGCCTGGATGACCAGAAAGAGCGAGGAAACCATCACCCCCTGGAAC
TTCGAGGAAGTGGTGGACAAGGGCGCTTCCGCCCAGAGCTTCATCGAGCGGATGACCAACTTCGATAAGA
ACCTGCCCAACGAGAAGGTGCTGCCCAAGCACAGCCTGCTGTACGAGTACTTCACCGTGTATAACGAGCT
GACCAAAGTGAAATACGTGACCGAGGGAATGAGAAAGCCCGCCTTCCTGAGCGGCGAGCAGAAAAAGGCC
ATCGTGGACCTGCTGTTCAAGACCAACCGGAAAGTGACCGTGAAGCAGCTGAAAGAGGACTACTTCAAGA
AAATCGAGTGCTTCGACTCCGTGGAAATCTCCGGCGTGGAAGATCGGTTCAACGCCTCCCTGGGCACATA
CCACGATCTGCTGAAAATTATCAAGGACAAGGACTTCCTGGACAATGAGGAAAACGAGGACATTCTGGAA
GATATCGTGCTGACCCTGACACTGTTTGAGGACAGAGAGATGATCGAGGAACGGCTGAAAACCTATGCCC
ACCTGTTCGACGACAAAGTGATGAAGCAGCTGAAGCGGCGGAGATACACCGGCTGGGGCAGGCTGAGCCG
GAAGCTGATCAACGGCATCCGGGACAAGCAGTCCGGCAAGACAATCCTGGATTTCCTGAAGTCCGACGGC
TTCGCCAACAGAAACTTCATGCAGCTGATCCACGACGACAGCCTGACCTTTAAAGAGGACATCCAGAAAG
CCCAGGTGTCCGGCCAGGGCGATAGCCTGCACGAGCACATTGCCAATCTGGCCGGCAGCCCCGCCATTAA
GAAGGGCATCCTGCAGACAGTGAAGGTGGTGGACGAGCTCGTGAAAGTGATGGGCCGGCACAAGCCCGAG
AACATCGTGATCGAAATGGCCAGAGAGAACCAGACCACCCAGAAGGGACAGAAGAACAGCCGCGAGAGAA
TGAAGCGGATCGAAGAGGGCATCAAAGAGCTGGGCAGCCAGATCCTGAAAGAACACCCCGTGGAAAACAC
CCAGCTGCAGAACGAGAAGCTGTACCTGTACTACCTGCAGAATGGGCGGGATATGTACGTGGACCAGGAA
CTGGACATCAACCGGCTGTCCGACTACGATGTGGACCATATCGTGCCTCAGAGCTTTCTGAAGGACGACT
CCATCGACAACAAGGTGCTGACCAGAAGCGACAAGAACCGGGGCAAGAGCGACAACGTGCCCTCCGAAGA
GGTCGTGAAGAAGATGAAGAACTACTGGCGGCAGCTGCTGAACGCCAAGCTGATTACCCAGAGAAAGTTC
GACAATCTGACCAAGGCCGAGAGAGGCGGCCTGAGCGAACTGGATAAGGCCGGCTTCATCAAGAGACAGC
TGGTGGAAACCCGGCAGATCACAAAGCACGTGGCACAGATCCTGGACTCCCGGATGAACACTAAGTACGA
CGAGAATGACAAGCTGATCCGGGAAGTGAAAGTGATCACCCTGAAGTCCAAGCTGGTGTCCGATTTCCGG
AAGGATTTCCAGTTTTACAAAGTGCGCGAGATCAACAACTACCACCACGCCCACGACGCCTACCTGAACG
CCGTCGTGGGAACCGCCCTGATCAAAAAGTACCCTAAGCTGGAAAGCGAGTTCGTGTACGGCGACTACAA
GGTGTACGACGTGCGGAAGATGATCGCCAAGAGCGAGCAGGAAATCGGCAAGGCTACCGCCAAGTACTTC
TTCTACAGCAACATCATGAACTTTTTCAAGACCGAGATTACCCTGGCCAACGGCGAGATCCGGAAGCGGC
CTCTGATCGAGACAAACGGCGAAACCGGGGAGATCGTGTGGGATAAGGGCCGGGATTTTGCCACCGTGCG
GAAAGTGCTGAGCATGCCCCAAGTGAATATCGTGAAAAAGACCGAGGTGCAGACAGGCGGCTTCAGCAAA
GAGTCTATCCTGCCCAAGAGGAACAGCGATAAGCTGATCGCCAGAAAGAAGGACTGGGACCCTAAGAAGT
ACGGCGGCTTCGACAGCCCCACCGTGGCCTATTCTGTGCTGGTGGTGGCCAAAGTGGAAAAGGGCAAGTC
CAAGAAACTGAAGAGTGTGAAAGAGCTGCTGGGGATCACCATCATGGAAAGAAGCAGCTTCGAGAAGAAT
CCCATCGACTTTCTGGAAGCCAAGGGCTACAAAGAAGTGAAAAAGGACCTGATCATCAAGCTGCCTAAGT
ACTCCCTGTTCGAGCTGGAAAACGGCCGGAAGAGAATGCTGGCCTCTGCCGGCGAACTGCAGAAGGGAAA
CGAACTGGCCCTGCCCTCCAAATATGTGAACTTCCTGTACCTGGCCAGCCACTATGAGAAGCTGAAGGGC
TCCCCCGAGGATAATGAGCAGAAACAGCTGTTTGTGGAACAGCACAAGCACTACCTGGACGAGATCATCG
AGCAGATCAGCGAGTTCTCCAAGAGAGTGATCCTGGCCGACGCTAATCTGGACAAAGTGCTGTCCGCCTA
CAACAAGCACCGGGATAAGCCCATCAGAGAGCAGGCCGAGAATATCATCCACCTGTTTACCCTGACCAAT
CTGGGAGCCCCTGCCGCCTTCAAGTACTTTGACACCACCATCGACCGGAAGAGGTACACCAGCACCAAAG
AGGTGCTGGACGCCACCCTGATCCACCAGAGCATCACCGGCCTGTACGAGACACGGATCGACCTGTCTCA
GCTGGGAGGCGACAAAAGGCCGGCGGCCACGAAAAAGGCCGGCCAGGCAAAAAAGAAAAAGGAATTCGGC
AGTGGAGAGGGCAGAGGAAGTCTGCTAACATGCGGTGACGTCGAGGAGAATCCTGGCCCAATGACCGAGT
ACAAGCCCACGGTGCGCCTCGCCACCCGCGACGACGTCCCCAGGGCCGTACGCACCCTCGCCGCCGCGTT
CGCCGACTACCCCGCCACGCGCCACACCGTCGATCCGGACCGCCACATCGAGCGGGTCACCGAGCTGCAA
GAACTCTTCCTCACGCGCGTCGGGCTCGACATCGGCAAGGTGTGGGTCGCGGACGACGGCGCCGCGGTGG
CGGTCTGGACCACGCCGGAGAGCGTCGAAGCGGGGGCGGTGTTCGCCGAGATCGGCCCGCGCATGGCCGA
GTTGAGCGGTTCCCGGCTGGCCGCGCAGCAACAGATGGAAGGCCTCCTGGCGCCGCACCGGCCCAAGGAG
CCCGCGTGGTTCCTGGCCACCGTCGGCGTCTCGCCCGACCACCAGGGCAAGGGTCTGGGCAGCGCCGTCG
TGCTCCCCGGAGTGGAGGCGGCCGAGCGCGCCGGGGTGCCCGCCTTCCTGGAGACCTCCGCGCCCCACAA
CCTCCCCTTCTACGAGCGGCTCGGCTTCACCGTCACCGCCGACGTCGAGGTGCCCGAAGGACCGCGCACC
TGGTGCATGACCCGCAAGCCCGGTGCCTGAGAATTCTAACTAGAGCTCGCTGATCAGCCTCGACTGTGCC
TTCTAGTTGCCAGCCATCTGTTGTTTGCCCCTCCCCCGTGCCTTCCTTGACCCTGGAAGGTGCCACTCCC
ACTGTCCTTTCCTAATAAAATGAGGAAATTGCATCGCATTGTCTGAGTAGGTGTCATTCTATTCTGGGGG
GTGGGGTGGGGCAGGACAGCAAGGGGGAGGATTGGGAAGAGAATAGCAGGCATGCTGGGGAGCGGCCGCA
GGAACCCCTAGTGATGGAGTTGGCCACTCCCTCTCTGCGCGCTCGCTCGCTCACTGAGGCCGGGCGACCA
AAGGTCGCCCGACGCCCGGGCTTTGCCCGGGCGGCCTCAGTGAGCGAGCGAGCGCGCAGCTGCCTGCAGG
GGCGCCTGATGCGGTATTTTCTCCTTACGCATCTGTGCGGTATTTCACACCGCATA
[95 nt withheld, positions 6637-6731]
T
[46 nt withheld, positions 6733-6778]
C
[141 nt withheld, positions 6780-6920]
CCTTTGACGTTGGAGTCCACGTTCTTT
[37 nt withheld, positions 6948-6984]
ACTCTATCTCGGGCTATTCTTTTGATTTATAAGGGATTTTGCCGATTTCGGTCTATTGGTTAAAAAATGA
GCTGATTTAACAAAAATTTAACGCGAATTTTAACAAAATATTAACGTTTACAATTTTATGGTGCACTCTC
AGTACAATCTGCTCTGATGCCGCATAGTTAAGCCAGCCCCGACACCCGCCAACACCCGCTGACGCGCCCT
GACGGGCTTGTCTGCTCCCGGCATCCGCTTACAGACAAGCTGTGACCGTCTCCGGGAGCTGCATGTGTCA
GAGGTTTTCACCGTCATCACCGAAACGCGCGAGACGAAAGGGCCTCGTGATACGCCTATTTTTATAGGTT
AATGTCATGATAATAATGGTTTCTTAGACGTCAGGTGGCACTTTTCGGGGAAATGTGCGCGGAACCCCTA
TTTGTTTATTTTTCTAAATACATTCAAATATGTATCCGCTCATGAGACAATAACCCTGATAAATGCTTCA
ATAATATTGAAAAAGGAAGAGTATGAGTATTCAACATTTCCGTGTCGCCCTTATTCCCTTTTTTGCGGCA
TTTTGCCTTCCTGTTTTTGCTCACCCAGAAACGCTGGTGAAAGTAAAAGATGCTGAAGATCAGTTGGGTG
CACGAGTGGGTTACATCGAACTGGATCTCAACAGCGGTAAGATCCTTGAGAGTTTTCGCCCCGAAGAACG
TTTTCCAATGATGAGCACTTTTAAAGTTCTGCTATGTGGCGCGGTATTATCCCGTATTGACGCCGGGCAA
GAGCAACTCGGTCGCCGCATACACTATTCTCAGAATGACTTGGTTGAGTACTCACCAGTCACAGAAAAGC
ATCTTACGGATGGCATGACAGTAAGAGAATTATGCAGTGCTGCCATAACCATGAGTGATAACACTGCGGC
CAACTTACTTCTGACAACGATCGGAGGACCGAAGGAGCTAACCGCTTTTTTGCACAACATGGGGGATCAT
GTAACTCGCCTTGATCGTTGGGAACCGGAGCTGAATGAAGCCATACCAAACGACGAGCGTGACACCACGA
TGCCTGTAGCAATGGCAACAACGTTGCGCAAACTATTAACTGGCGAACTACTTACTCTAGCTTCCCGGCA
ACAATTAATAGACTGGATGGAGGCGGATAAAGTTGCAGGACCACTTCTGCGCTCGGCCCTTCCGGCTGGC
TGGTTTATTGCTGATAAATCTGGAGCCGGTGAGCGTGGAAGCCGCGGTATCATTGCAGCACTGGGGCCAG
ATGGTAAGCCCTCCCGTATCGTAGTTATCTACACGACGGGGAGTCAGGCAACTATGGATGAACGAAATAG
ACAGATCGCTGAGATAGGTGCCTCACTGATTAAGCATTGGTAACTGTCAGACCAAGTTTACTCATATATA
CTTTAGATTGATTTAAAACTTCATTTTTAATTTAAAAGGATCTAGGTGAAGATCCTTTTTGATAATCTCA
TGACCAAAATCCCTTAACGTGAGTTTTCGTTCCACTGAGCGTCAGACCCCGTAGAAAAGATCAAAGGATC
TTCTTGAGATCCTTTTTTTCTGCGCGTAATCTGCTGCTTGCAAACAAAAAAACCACCGCTACCAGCGGTG
GTTTGTTTGCCGGATCAAGAGCTACCAACTCTTTTTCCGAAGGTAACTGGCTTCAGCAGAGCGCAGATAC
CAAATACTGTTCTTCTAGTGTAGCCGTAGTTAGGCCACCACTTCAAGAACTCTGTAGCACCGCCTACATA
CCTCGCTCTGCTAATCCTGTTACCAGTGGCTGCTGCCAGTGGCGATAAGTCGTGTCTTACCGGGTTGGAC
TCAAGACGATAGTTACCGGATAAGGCGCAGCGGTCGGGCTGAACGGGGGGTTCGTGCACACAGCCCAGCT
TGGAGCGAACGACCTACACCGAACTGAGATACCTACAGCGTGAGCTATGAGAAAGCGCCACGCTTCCCGA
AGGGAGAAAGGCGGACAGGTATCCGGTAAGCGGCAGGGTCGGAACAGGAGAGCGCACGAGGGAGCTTCCA
GGGGGAAACGCCTGGTATCTTTATAGTCCTGTCGGGTTTCGCCACCTCTGACTTGAGCGTCGATTTTTGT
GATGCTCGTCAGGGGGGCGGAGCCTATGGAAAAACGCCAGCAACGCGGCCTTTTTACGGTTCCTGGCCTT
TTGCTGGCCTTTTGCTCACATGT
